Addgene plasmid #51392: pGL3-CMV-p85a 3'UTR
Depositing lab: Narry Kim. Depositing organization: Seoul National University. Publication: miR-29 miRNAs activate p53 by targeting p85 alpha and CDC42. Park SY, Lee JH, Ha M, Nam JW, Kim VN. Nat Struct Mol Biol. 2009 Jan;16(1):23-9. doi: 10.1038/nsmb.1533. Epub 2008 Dec 14. PubMed 19079265.
Backbone
  Vector backbone: pGL3-UC
  Backbone manufacturer: Promega (modified to have 3' multi cloning sites)
  Vector type: Luciferase
Growth in bacteria
  Bacterial resistance: Ampicillin, 100 μg/mL
  Growth temperature: 37°C
  Growth strain: DH5alpha
  Copy number: High Copy
Gene/Insert
  Gene/Insert name: p85alpha 3'UTR
  Species: H. sapiens (human)
  Entrez Gene: PIK3R1 (a.k.a. AGM7, GRB1, IMD36, p85, p85-ALPHA, p85alpha)
  Promoter: CMV
  Tag / fusion protein: Luciferase (N terminal on backbone)
  Cloning method: Restriction Enzyme; 5′ cloning site XbaI (not destroyed); 3′ cloning site EcoRI (not destroyed)
  Sequencing primers: 5′ Luc-F; 3′ EBV_rev_primer
Terms and licenses: Academic/Nonprofit Terms; Industry Terms: Not Available to Industry
Depositor comments: Inserted sequences: position 165~1679 (cf. full-length 3'UTR: 4220bp); point mutations: substitution (G204C), insertion (983A)
How to cite: pGL3-CMV-p85a 3'UTR was a gift from Narry Kim (Addgene plasmid # 51392 ; http://n2t.net/addgene:51392 ; RRID:Addgene_51392)
