[The description below was written by a language model from this plasmid's Addgene catalogue record.]
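Description:
pGL3-CMV-p85a 3'UTR is a luciferase reporter plasmid built on pGL3-UC, a Promega pGL3-derived backbone that was modified to carry a multiple cloning site downstream of the luciferase coding region. It is maintained in E. coli as a high-copy plasmid under ampicillin selection. No feature table is provided, so the origin of replication and polyadenylation signal are not itemised in the record. Reporter expression is driven by the CMV promoter, a strong constitutive promoter suited to transient transfection of mammalian cells.

The insert is a fragment of the 3' untranslated region of human PIK3R1, which encodes the p85alpha regulatory subunit of PI3-kinase. It was cloned between XbaI and EcoRI sites, both retained, so that it lies immediately after the luciferase open reading frame and becomes the 3'UTR of the reporter transcript. According to the depositor's notes, only part of the UTR is present, positions 165 to 1679 of a full-length 4220 bp 3'UTR. The cloned sequence also differs from the reference by one substitution (G204C) and one single-base insertion (an A at position 983).

In this arrangement, any post-transcriptional regulation acting through the p85alpha UTR fragment, such as microRNA binding that represses translation or destabilises the mRNA, is read out as a change in luciferase activity. The associated publication concerns miR-29 family microRNAs targeting p85alpha and CDC42 to activate p53, which suggests that the construct served as a reporter for testing whether miR-29 acts on the p85alpha 3'UTR. Such assays usually compare luciferase output with and without the microRNA or an inhibitor of it.
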