>Addgene plasmid #51392 | pGL3-CMV-p85a 3'UTR | addgene partial sequence | sequence record 80094 | Luc-F 5'-CAGTCAAGTAACAACCGCGA-3'
GAAGTACCGAAAGGTCTTACCGGAAAACTCGACGCAAGAAAAATCAGAGAGATCCTCATAAAGGCCAAGA
AGGGCGGAAAGATCGCCGTGTAATTCTAGACACACGTTCCTAAGCTGGAGTGCTTATCCCTTCTTTTTCT
TTTTTTCTTTGGTTTAATTTAAAGCCACAACCACATACAACACAAAGAGAAAAAGAAATGCAAAAATCTC
TGCGTGCAGGGACAAAGAGGCCTTTAACCATGGTGCTTGTTAATGCTTTCTGAAGCTTTACCAGCTGAAA
GTTGGGACTCTGGAGAGCGGAGGAGAGAGAGGCAGAAGAACCCTGGCCTGAGAAGGTTTGGTCCAGCCTG
GTTTAGCCTGGATGTTGCTGTGCACGGTGGACCCAGACACATCGCACTGTGGATTATTTCATTTTGTAAC
AAATGAACGATATGTAGCAGAAAGGCACGTCCACTCACAAGGGACGCTTTGGGAGAATGTCAGTTCATGT
ATGTTCAGAAGAAATTCTGTCATAGAAAGTGCCAGAAAGTGTTTAACTTGTCAAAAAACAAAAACCCAGC
AACAGAAAAATGGAGTTTGGAAAACAGGACTTAAAATGACATTCAGTATATAAAATATGTACATAATATT
GGATGACTAACTATCAAATAGATGGATTTGTATCAATACCAAATAGCTTCTGTTTTGTTTTGCTGAAGGC
TAAATTCACAGCGCTATGCAATTCTTAATTTTCATTAAGTTGTTATTTCAGTTTTAAATGTACCTTCAGA
ATAAGCTTCCCCACCCCAGTTTTTGTTGCTTGAAAATATTGTTGTCCCGGATTTTTGT
